Addgene plasmid #109117: mito-gTEMP_pcDNA3
Purpose: Mitochondria targetting gTEMP
Depositing lab: Takeharu Nagai. Publication: Genetically encoded ratiometric fluorescent thermometer with wide range and rapid response. Nakano M, Arai Y, Kotera I, Okabe K, Kamei Y, Nagai T. PLoS One. 2017 Feb 17;12(2):e0172344. doi: 10.1371/journal.pone.0172344. eCollection 2017. PONE-D-16-44541 PubMed 28212432.
Backbone
  Vector backbone: pcDNA3
  Backbone manufacturer: Invitrogen
  Vector type: Mammalian Expression
  Selectable markers: Neomycin (select with G418)
Growth in bacteria
  Bacterial resistance: Ampicillin, 100 μg/mL
  Growth temperature: 37°C
  Growth strain: DH5alpha
  Copy number: Unknown
Gene/Insert
  Gene/Insert name: mito-gTEMP (alt name: mitochondria targetting gTEMP)
  Species: Synthetic
  Insert size (bp): 1929
  Promoter: CMV
  Cloning method: Restriction Enzyme; 5′ cloning site BamHI (not destroyed); 3′ cloning site EcoRI (not destroyed)
  Sequencing primers: 5′ GCTAACTAGAGAACCCACTGCTTAC; 3′ TAGAAGGCACAGTCGAGG
Terms and licenses: Academic/Nonprofit Terms; Industry Terms: Not Available to Industry
How to cite: mito-gTEMP_pcDNA3 was a gift from Takeharu Nagai (Addgene plasmid # 109117 ; http://n2t.net/addgene:109117 ; RRID:Addgene_109117)
