[The description below was written by a language model from this plasmid's Addgene catalogue record and pLannotate feature annotations shown in this document.]
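Description:
mito-gTEMP_pcDNA3 is a mammalian expression plasmid built on the Invitrogen pcDNA3 backbone that delivers a mitochondria-targeted version of gTEMP, a genetically encoded ratiometric fluorescent thermometer. The sequenced record is 7,355 nt. In E. coli it is maintained through a high-copy ColE1/pUC-type origin and selected with ampicillin via the β-lactamase gene. An f1 origin is also present. For mammalian cells, an SV40 early promoter drives a neomycin phosphotransferase gene followed by an SV40 polyadenylation signal, allowing G418 selection of stable transfectants.

The synthetic insert, listed as 1,929 bp and cloned between BamHI and EcoRI, sits downstream of the CMV immediate early enhancer and promoter and upstream of the bovine growth hormone polyadenylation signal. T7 and SP6 promoters flank the cloning region. The feature table shows two similar units in the same orientation: a fragment of human COX8A followed by the UV-excitable blue fluorescent protein Sirius, then a second COX8A fragment followed by the long-Stokes-shift protein mT-Sapphire. The COX8A fragments presumably supply the cytochrome c oxidase subunit VIII presequence commonly used to import proteins into the mitochondrial matrix, so that both Aequorea-derived fluorophores reach the organelle. The annotation does not identify the sequence between Sirius and the second COX8A fragment, so the record does not state how the two units are joined or whether they are separated during expression.

In line with the ratiometric design named in the source publication, the emission of the two fluorescent proteins would be compared to report temperature. The stated purpose is mitochondrial targeting of gTEMP, which suits temperature imaging within mitochondria of transfected mammalian cells.
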