Features (pLannotate 1.2.2; 24 found; start..end, strand, type, name):
    129..508     +  enhancer       CMV enhancer: human cytomegalovirus immediate early enhancer
    509..712     +  promoter       CMV promoter: human cytomegalovirus (CMV) immediate early promoter
    708..741     +  LTR            5' LTR (truncated) (fragment): truncated 5' long terminal repeat (LTR) from HIV-1
    757..775     +  promoter       T7 promoter: promoter for bacteriophage T7 RNA polymerase
    813..899     +  CDS            COX8A (fragment): COX8A_HUMAN - Also known as COX8, COX8L. Experimental evidence at protein level: Swiss-Prot protein existence level 1. Component of the cytochrome c oxidase, the last enzyme in the mitochondrial electron transport chain which drives oxidative phosphorylation. The respiratory chain contains 3 multisubunit complexes succinate dehydrogenase (complex II, CII), ubiquinol- cytochrome c oxidoreductase (cytochrome b-c1 complex, complex III, CIII) and cytochrome c oxidase (complex IV, CIV), that cooperate to transfer electrons derived from NADH and succinate to molecular oxygen, creating an electrochem
   1020..1736    +  CDS            Sirius: Sirius is a basic (constitutively fluorescent) uv fluorescent protein published in 2009, derived from Aequorea victoria. It has very low acid sensitivity.
   1815..1901    +  CDS            COX8A (fragment): COX8A_HUMAN - Also known as COX8, COX8L. Experimental evidence at protein level: Swiss-Prot protein existence level 1. Component of the cytochrome c oxidase, the last enzyme in the mitochondrial electron transport chain which drives oxidative phosphorylation. The respiratory chain contains 3 multisubunit complexes succinate dehydrogenase (complex II, CII), ubiquinol- cytochrome c oxidoreductase (cytochrome b-c1 complex, complex III, CIII) and cytochrome c oxidase (complex IV, CIV), that cooperate to transfer electrons derived from NADH and succinate to molecular oxygen, creating an electrochem
   2022..2738    +  CDS            mT-Sapphire: mT-Sapphire is a basic (constitutively fluorescent) long stokes shift fluorescent protein published in 2008, derived from Aequorea victoria. It has low acid sensitivity.
   2802..2820    -  promoter       SP6 promoter: promoter for bacteriophage SP6 RNA polymerase
   2846..3070    +  polyA_signal   bGH poly(A) signal: bovine growth hormone polyadenylation signal
   3074..3095    +  promoter       SV40 promoter (fragment): SV40 enhancer and early promoter
   3116..3544    +  rep_origin     f1 ori (sequence partly withheld): f1 bacteriophage origin of replication; arrow indicates direction of (+) strand synthesis
   3558..3887    +  promoter       SV40 promoter: SV40 enhancer and early promoter
   3954..4745    +  CDS            neo: KKA2_KLEPN - Also known as kan, nptII. Experimental evidence at protein level: Swiss-Prot protein existence level 1. Resistance to kanamycin, neomycin, paromomycin, ribostamycin, butirosin and gentamicin B. From Klebsiella pneumoniae.
   4769..4927    +  CDS            ble (fragment): BLE_KLEPN - Experimental evidence at protein level: Swiss-Prot protein existence level 1. Binding protein with a strong affinity to the bleomycin family of antibiotics. Binds to CL990; an antimitotic-antibiotic compound. From Klebsiella pneumoniae.
   4922..5043    +  polyA_signal   SV40 poly(A) signal: SV40 polyadenylation signal
   5116..5132    -  protein_bind   lac operator: The lac repressor binds to the lac operator to inhibit transcription in E. coli. This inhibition can be relieved by adding lactose or isopropyl-β-D-thiogalactopyranoside (IPTG). lac repressor encoded by lacI
   5140..5170    -  promoter       lac promoter: promoter for the E. coli lac operon
   5185..5206    -  protein_bind   CAP binding site: CAP binding activates transcription in the presence of cAMP. E. coli catabolite activator protein
   5219..5311    -  CDS            lacI (fragment): lac repressor; lacI; The lac repressor binds to the lac operator to inhibit transcription in E. coli. This inhibition can be relieved by adding lactose or isopropyl-β-D-thiogalactopyranoside (IPTG).
   5494..6082    -  rep_origin     ori: high-copy-number ColE1/pMB1/pBR322/pUC origin of replication
   6253..7113    -  CDS            AmpR: β-lactamase; bla; confers resistance to ampicillin, carbenicillin, and related antibiotics
   7114..7218    -  promoter       AmpR promoter: bla
   7277..7329    -  misc_feature   bom (fragment): basis of mobility region from pBR322
>Addgene plasmid #109117 | mito-gTEMP_pcDNA3 | addgene full sequence | sequence record 210136 | Addgene NGS Result
CGCTGAGTAGTGCGCGAGCAAAATTTAAGCTACAACAAGGCAAGGCTTGACCGACAATTGCATGAAGAAT
CTGCTTAGGGTTAGGCGTTTTGCGCTGCTTCGCGATGTACGGGCCAGATATACGCGTTGACATTGATTAT
TGACTAGTTATTAATAGTAATCAATTACGGGGTCATTAGTTCATAGCCCATATATGGAGTTCCGCGTTAC
ATAACTTACGGTAAATGGCCCGCCTGGCTGACCGCCCAACGACCCCCGCCCATTGACGTCAATAATGACG
TATGTTCCCATAGTAACGCCAATAGGGACTTTCCATTGACGTCAATGGGTGGAGTATTTACGGTAAACTG
CCCACTTGGCAGTACATCAAGTGTATCATATGCCAAGTACGCCCCCTATTGACGTCAATGACGGTAAATG
GCCCGCCTGGCATTATGCCCAGTACATGACCTTATGGGACTTTCCTACTTGGCAGTACATCTACGTATTA
GTCATCGCTATTACCATGGTGATGCGGTTTTGGCAGTACATCAATGGGCGTGGATAGCGGTTTGACTCAC
GGGGATTTCCAAGTCTCCACCCCATTGACGTCAATGGGAGTTTGTTTTGGCACCAAAATCAACGGGACTT
TCCAAAATGTCGTAACAACTCCGCCCCATTGACGCAAATGGGCGGTAGGCGTGTACGGTGGGAGGTCTAT
ATAAGCAGAGCTCTCTGGCTAACTAGAGAACCCACTGCTTACTGGCTTATCGAAATTAATACGACTCACT
ATAGGGAGACCCAAGCTTGGTACCGAGCTCGGATCCGCCACCATGTCTGTTCTGACTCCTCTGCTGCTCC
GGGGTCTCACAGGTTCCGCAAGAAGACTCCCCGTGCCTAGGGCCAAAATTCATTCACTGGGGGACCCCAT
GAGCGTGCTCACCCCACTCCTGCTGCGGGGGCTGACCGGCAGCGCTAGGCGGCTGCCAGTCCCCAGGGCC
AAGATCCACAGTCTCGGCGATCCCAAGCGCGGCCGCATCATGGTGAGCAAGGGCGAGGAGCTGTTCACCG
GGGTGGTGCCCATCCTGGTCGAGCTGGACGGCGACGTAAACGGCCACAGGTTCAGCGTGTCCGGCGAGGG
CGAGGGCGATGCCACCTACGGCAAGCTGACCCTGAAGCTCATCTGCACCACCGGCAAGCTGCCCGTGCCC
TGGCCCACCCTCGTGACCACCCTGCAGTTCGGCGTGCTGTGCTTCGCCCGCTACCCCGACCACATGAAGC
AGCACGACTTCTTCAAGTCCGCCATGCCCGAAGGCTACGTCCAGGAGCGCACCATCTTCTTCAAGGACGA
CGGCAACTACAAGACCCGCGCCGAGGTGAAGTTCGAGGGCGACACCCTGGTGAACCGCATCGAGCTGAAG
GGCATCGACTTCAAGGAGGACGGCAACATCCTGGGGCACAAGCTGGAGTACAACGGGATAAGCTCAAACG
TATATATCACCGCCGACAAGCAGAAGAACGGCATCAAGGCCCACTTCAAGATCCGCCACAACATCGAGGA
CGGCGGCGTGCAGCTCGCCGACCACTACCAGCAGAACACCCCCATCGGCGACGGCCCCGTGCTGCTGCCC
GACAACCACTACCTGAGCGTCCAGTCCAAGCTGAGCAAAGACCCCAACGAGAAGCGCGATCACATGGTCC
TGCTGGAGTCCGTGACCGCCGCCGGGATCACTCTCGGCATGGACGAGCTGTACAAGCGCATGCATGGCAG
CGGCGAGGGCAGAGGCAGCCTGCTGACCTGCGGCGACGTGGAGGAGAACCCCGGCCCCGAGCTCATGTCT
GTTCTGACTCCTCTGCTGCTCCGGGGTCTCACAGGTTCCGCAAGAAGACTCCCCGTGCCTAGGGCCAAAA
TTCATTCACTGGGGGACCCCATGAGCGTGCTCACCCCACTCCTGCTGCGGGGGCTGACCGGCAGCGCTAG
GCGGCTGCCAGTCCCCAGGGCCAAGATCCACAGTCTCGGCGATCCCAAGCGCGGCCGCATCATGGTGAGC
AAGGGCGAGGAGCTGTTCACCGGGGTGGTGCCCATCCTGGTCGAGCTGGACGGCGACGTAAACGGCCACA
AGTTCAGCGTGTCCGGCGAGGGCGAGGGCGATGCCACCTACGGCAAGCTGACCCTGAAGTTCATCTGCAC
CACCGGCAAGCTGCCCGTGCCCTGGCCCACCCTCGTGACCACCTTCTCCTACGGCGTGATGGTGTTCGCC
CGCTACCCCGACCACATGAAGCAGCACGACTTCTTCAAGTCCGCCATGCCCGAAGGCTACGTCCAGGAGC
GCACCATCTTCTTCAAGGACGACGGCAACTACAAGACCCGCGCCGAGGTGAAGTTCGAGGGCGACACCCT
GGTGAACCGCATCGAGCTGAAGGGCATCGACTTCAAGGAGGACGGCAACATCCTGGGGCACAAGCTGGAG
TACAACTTCAACAGCCACAACGTCTATATCATGGCCGACAAGCAGAAGAACGGCATCAAGGCCAACTTCA
AGATCCGCCACAACATCGAGGACGGCGGCGTGCAGCTCGCCGACCACTACCAGCAGAACACCCCCATCGG
CGACGGCCCCGTGCTGCTGCCCGACAACCACTACCTGAGCATCCAGTCCAAGCTGAGCAAAGACCCCAAC
GAGAAGCGCGATCACATGGTCCTGCTGGAGTTCGTGACCGCCGCCGGGATCACTCTCGGCATGGACGAGC
TGTACAAGTAAGAATTCTGCAGATATCCATCACACTGGCGGCCGCTCGAGCATGCATCTAGAGGGCCCTA
TTCTATAGTGTCACCTAAATGCTAGAGCTCGCTGATCAGCCTCGACTGTGCCTTCTAGTTGCCAGCCATC
TGTTGTTTGCCCCTCCCCCGTGCCTTCCTTGACCCTGGAAGGTGCCACTCCCACTGTCCTTTCCTAATAA
AATGAGGAAATTGCATCGCATTGTCTGAGTAGGTGTCATTCTATTCTGGGGGGTGGGGTGGGGCAGGACA
GCAAGGGGGAGGATTGGGAAGACAATAGCAGGCATGCTGGGGATGCGGTGGGCTCTATGGCTTCTGAGGC
GGAAAGAACCAGCTGGGGCTCTAGGGGGTATCCCC
[124 nt withheld, positions 3116-3239]
C
[91 nt withheld, positions 3241-3331]
A
[49 nt withheld, positions 3333-3381]
CCTTTGACGTTGGAGTCCACGTTCTTT
[37 nt withheld, positions 3409-3445]
ACCCTATCTCGGTCTATTCTTTTGATTTATAAGGGATTTTGCCGATTTCGGCCTATTGGTTAAAAAATGA
GCTGATTTAACAAAAATTTAACGCGAATTAATTCTGTGGAATGTGTGTCAGTTAGGGTGTGGAAAGTCCC
CAGGCTCCCCAGCAGGCAGAAGTATGCAAAGCATGCATCTCAATTAGTCAGCAACCAGGTGTGGAAAGTC
CCCAGGCTCCCCAGCAGGCAGAAGTATGCAAAGCATGCATCTCAATTAGTCAGCAACCATAGTCCCGCCC
CTAACTCCGCCCATCCCGCCCCTAACTCCGCCCAGTTCCGCCCATTCTCCGCCCCATGGCTGACTAATTT
TTTTTATTTATGCAGAGGCCGAGGCCGCCTCTGCCTCTGAGCTATTCCAGAAGTAGTGAGGAGGCTTTTT
TGGAGGCCTAGGCTTTTGCAAAAAGCTCCCGGGAGCTTGTATATCCATTTTCGGATCTGATCAAGAGACA
GGATGAGGATCGTTTCGCATGATTGAACAAGATGGATTGCACGCAGGTTCTCCGGCCGCTTGGGTGGAGA
GGCTATTCGGCTATGACTGGGCACAACAGACAATCGGCTGCTCTGATGCCGCCGTGTTCCGGCTGTCAGC
GCAGGGGCGCCCGGTTCTTTTTGTCAAGACCGACCTGTCCGGTGCCCTGAATGAACTGCAGGACGAGGCA
GCGCGGCTATCGTGGCTGGCCACGACGGGCGTTCCTTGCGCAGCTGTGCTCGACGTTGTCACTGAAGCGG
GAAGGGACTGGCTGCTATTGGGCGAAGTGCCGGGGCAGGATCTCCTGTCATCTCACCTTGCTCCTGCCGA
GAAAGTATCCATCATGGCTGATGCAATGCGGCGGCTGCATACGCTTGATCCGGCTACCTGCCCATTCGAC
CACCAAGCGAAACATCGCATCGAGCGAGCACGTACTCGGATGGAAGCCGGTCTTGTCGATCAGGATGATC
TGGACGAAGAGCATCAGGGGCTCGCGCCAGCCGAACTGTTCGCCAGGCTCAAGGCGCGCATGCCCGACGG
CGAGGATCTCGTCGTGACCCATGGCGATGCCTGCTTGCCGAATATCATGGTGGAAAATGGCCGCTTTTCT
GGATTCATCGACTGTGGCCGGCTGGGTGTGGCGGACCGCTATCAGGACATAGCGTTGGCTACCCGTGATA
TTGCTGAAGAGCTTGGCGGCGAATGGGCTGACCGCTTCCTCGTGCTTTACGGTATCGCCGCTCCCGATTC
GCAGCGCATCGCCTTCTATCGCCTTCTTGACGAGTTCTTCTGAGCGGGACTCTGGGGTTCGAAATGACCG
ACCAAGCGACGCCCAACCTGCCATCACGAGATTTCGATTCCACCGCCGCCTTCTATGAAAGGTTGGGCTT
CGGAATCGTTTTCCGGGACGCCGGCTGGATGATCCTCCAGCGCGGGGATCTCATGCTGGAGTTCTTCGCC
CACCCCAACTTGTTTATTGCAGCTTATAATGGTTACAAATAAAGCAATAGCATCACAAATTTCACAAATA
AAGCATTTTTTTCACTGCATTCTAGTTGTGGTTTGTCCAAACTCATCAATGTATCTTATCATGTCTGTAT
ACCGTCGACCTCTAGCTAGAGCTTGGCGTAATCATGGTCATAGCTGTTTCCTGTGTGAAATTGTTATCCG
CTCACAATTCCACACAACATACGAGCCGGAAGCATAAAGTGTAAAGCCTGGGGTGCCTAATGAGTGAGCT
AACTCACATTAATTGCGTTGCGCTCACTGCCCGCTTTCCAGTCGGGAAACCTGTCGTGCCAGCTGCATTA
ATGAATCGGCCAACGCGCGGGGAGAGGCGGTTTGCGTATTGGGCGCTCTTCCGCTTCCTCGCTCACTGAC
TCGCTGCGCTCGGTCGTTCGGCTGCGGCGAGCGGTATCAGCTCACTCAAAGGCGGTAATACGGTTATCCA
CAGAATCAGGGGATAACGCAGGAAAGAACATGTGAGCAAAAGGCCAGCAAAAGGCCAGGAACCGTAAAAA
GGCCGCGTTGCTGGCGTTTTTCCATAGGCTCCGCCCCCCTGACGAGCATCACAAAAATCGACGCTCAAGT
CAGAGGTGGCGAAACCCGACAGGACTATAAAGATACCAGGCGTTTCCCCCTGGAAGCTCCCTCGTGCGCT
CTCCTGTTCCGACCCTGCCGCTTACCGGATACCTGTCCGCCTTTCTCCCTTCGGGAAGCGTGGCGCTTTC
TCATAGCTCACGCTGTAGGTATCTCAGTTCGGTGTAGGTCGTTCGCTCCAAGCTGGGCTGTGTGCACGAA
CCCCCCGTTCAGCCCGACCGCTGCGCCTTATCCGGTAACTATCGTCTTGAGTCCAACCCGGTAAGACACG
ACTTATCGCCACTGGCAGCAGCCACTGGTAACAGGATTAGCAGAGCGAGGTATGTAGGCGGTGCTACAGA
GTTCTTGAAGTGGTGGCCTAACTACGGCTACACTAGAAGAACAGTATTTGGTATCTGCGCTCTGCTGAAG
CCAGTTACCTTCGGAAAAAGAGTTGGTAGCTCTTGATCCGGCAAACAAACCACCGCTGGTAGCGGTGGTT
TTTTTGTTTGCAAGCAGCAGATTACGCGCAGAAAAAAAGGATCTCAAGAAGATCCTTTGATCTTTTCTAC
GGGGTCTGACGCTCAGTGGAACGAAAACTCACGTTAAGGGATTTTGGTCATGAGATTATCAAAAAGGATC
TTCACCTAGATCCTTTTAAATTAAAAATGAAGTTTTAAATCAATCTAAAGTATATATGAGTAAACTTGGT
CTGACAGTTACCAATGCTTAATCAGTGAGGCACCTATCTCAGCGATCTGTCTATTTCGTTCATCCATAGT
TGCCTGACTCCCCGTCGTGTAGATAACTACGATACGGGAGGGCTTACCATCTGGCCCCAGTGCTGCAATG
ATACCGCGAGACCCACGCTCACCGGCTCCAGATTTATCAGCAATAAACCAGCCAGCCGGAAGGGCCGAGC
GCAGAAGTGGTCCTGCAACTTTATCCGCCTCCATCCAGTCTATTAATTGTTGCCGGGAAGCTAGAGTAAG
TAGTTCGCCAGTTAATAGTTTGCGCAACGTTGTTGCCATTGCTACAGGCATCGTGGTGTCACGCTCGTCG
TTTGGTATGGCTTCATTCAGCTCCGGTTCCCAACGATCAAGGCGAGTTACATGATCCCCCATGTTGTGCA
AAAAAGCGGTTAGCTCCTTCGGTCCTCCGATCGTTGTCAGAAGTAAGTTGGCCGCAGTGTTATCACTCAT
GGTTATGGCAGCACTGCATAATTCTCTTACTGTCATGCCATCCGTAAGATGCTTTTCTGTGACTGGTGAG
TACTCAACCAAGTCATTCTGAGAATAGTGTATGCGGCGACCGAGTTGCTCTTGCCCGGCGTCAATACGGG
ATAATACCGCGCCACATAGCAGAACTTTAAAAGTGCTCATCATTGGAAAACGTTCTTCGGGGCGAAAACT
CTCAAGGATCTTACCGCTGTTGAGATCCAGTTCGATGTAACCCACTCGTGCACCCAACTGATCTTCAGCA
TCTTTTACTTTCACCAGCGTTTCTGGGTGAGCAAAAACAGGAAGGCAAAATGCCGCAAAAAAGGGAATAA
GGGCGACACGGAAATGTTGAATACTCATACTCTTCCTTTTTCAATATTATTGAAGCATTTATCAGGGTTA
TTGTCTCATGAGCGGATACATATTTGAATGTATTTAGAAAAATAAACAAATAGGGGTTCCGCGCACATTT
CCCCGAAAAGTGCCACCTGACGTCGACGGATCGGGAGATCTCCCGATCCCCTATGGTGCACTCTCAGTAC
AATCTGCTCTGATGCCGCATAGTTAAGCCAGTATCTGCTCCCTGCTTGTGTGTTGGAGGT
