>Addgene plasmid #109117 | mito-gTEMP_pcDNA3 | depositor partial sequence | sequence record 205604 | mito-gTEMP
ATGTCTGTTCTGACTCCTCTGCTGCTCCGGGGTCTCACAGGTTCCGCAAGAAGACTCCCCGTGCCTAGGG
CCAAAATTCATTCACTGGGGGACCCCATGAGCGTGCTCACCCCACTCCTGCTGCGGGGGCTGACCGGCAG
CGCTAGGCGGCTGCCAGTCCCCAGGGCCAAGATCCACAGTCTCGGCGATCCCAAGCGCGGCCGCATCATG
GTGAGCAAGGGCGAGGAGCTGTTCACCGGGGTGGTGCCCATCCTGGTCGAGCTGGACGGCGACGTAAACG
GCCACAGGTTCAGCGTGTCCGGCGAGGGCGAGGGCGATGCCACCTACGGCAAGCTGACCCTGAAGCTCAT
CTGCACCACCGGCAAGCTGCCCGTGCCCTGGCCCACCCTCGTGACCACCCTGCAGTTCGGCGTGCTGTGC
TTCGCCCGCTACCCCGACCACATGAAGCAGCACGACTTCTTCAAGTCCGCCATGCCCGAAGGCTACGTCC
AGGAGCGCACCATCTTCTTCAAGGACGACGGCAACTACAAGACCCGCGCCGAGGTGAAGTTCGAGGGCGA
CACCCTGGTGAACCGCATCGAGCTGAAGGGCATCGACTTCAAGGAGGACGGCAACATCCTGGGGCACAAG
CTGGAGTACAACGGGATAAGCTCAAACGTATATATCACCGCCGACAAGCAGAAGAACGGCATCAAGGCCC
ACTTCAAGATCCGCCACAACATCGAGGACGGCGGCGTGCAGCTCGCCGACCACTACCAGCAGAACACCCC
CATCGGCGACGGCCCCGTGCTGCTGCCCGACAACCACTACCTGAGCGTCCAGTCCAAGCTGAGCAAAGAC
CCCAACGAGAAGCGCGATCACATGGTCCTGCTGGAGTCCGTGACCGCCGCCGGGATCACTCTCGGCATGG
ACGAGCTGTACAAGCGCATGCATGGCAGCGGCGAGGGCAGAGGCAGCCTGCTGACCTGCGGCGACGTGGA
GGAGAACCCCGGCCCCGAGCTCATGTCTGTTCTGACTCCTCTGCTGCTCCGGGGTCTCACAGGTTCCGCA
AGAAGACTCCCCGTGCCTAGGGCCAAAATTCATTCACTGGGGGACCCCATGAGCGTGCTCACCCCACTCC
TGCTGCGGGGGCTGACCGGCAGCGCTAGGCGGCTGCCAGTCCCCAGGGCCAAGATCCACAGTCTCGGCGA
TCCCAAGCGCGGCCGCATCATGGTGAGCAAGGGCGAGGAGCTGTTCACCGGGGTGGTGCCCATCCTGGTC
GAGCTGGACGGCGACGTAAACGGCCACAAGTTCAGCGTGTCCGGCGAGGGCGAGGGCGATGCCACCTACG
GCAAGCTGACCCTGAAGTTCATCTGCACCACCGGCAAGCTGCCCGTGCCCTGGCCCACCCTCGTGACCAC
CTTCTCCTACGGCGTGATGGTGTTCGCCCGCTACCCCGACCACATGAAGCAGCACGACTTCTTCAAGTCC
GCCATGCCCGAAGGCTACGTCCAGGAGCGCACCATCTTCTTCAAGGACGACGGCAACTACAAGACCCGCG
CCGAGGTGAAGTTCGAGGGCGACACCCTGGTGAACCGCATCGAGCTGAAGGGCATCGACTTCAAGGAGGA
CGGCAACATCCTGGGGCACAAGCTGGAGTACAACTTCAACAGCCACAACGTCTATATCATGGCCGACAAG
CAGAAGAACGGCATCAAGGCCAACTTCAAGATCCGCCACAACATCGAGGACGGCGGCGTGCAGCTCGCCG
ACCACTACCAGCAGAACACCCCCATCGGCGACGGCCCCGTGCTGCTGCCCGACAACCACTACCTGAGCAT
CCAGTCCAAGCTGAGCAAAGACCCCAACGAGAAGCGCGATCACATGGTCCTGCTGGAGTTCGTGACCGCC
GCCGGGATCACTCTCGGCATGGACGAGCTGTACAAGTAA
